Addgene plasmid #136721: pISH-Olfr821
Purpose: Template to synthesize riboprobes for in situ hybridization (ISH) for Olfr821
Depositing lab: Peter Mombaerts. Depositing organization: Max Planck Research Unit for Neurogenetics. Publication: The Zonal Organization of Odorant Receptor Gene Choice in the Main Olfactory Epithelium of the Mouse. Zapiec B, Mombaerts P. Cell Rep. 2020 Mar 24;30(12):4220-4234.e5. doi: 10.1016/j.celrep.2020.02.110. PubMed 32209480.
Backbone
  Vector backbone: pGEM-T-Easy
  Vector type: in situ probe
Growth in bacteria
  Bacterial resistance: Ampicillin, 100 μg/mL
  Growth temperature: 37°C
  Growth strain: DH5alpha
  Copy number: High Copy
Gene/Insert
  Gene/Insert name: Olfr821
  Species: M. musculus (mouse)
  Mutation: ISH Probe insert
  Entrez Gene: Olfr821 (a.k.a. MOR109-1)
  Cloning method: Unknown
Terms and licenses: Academic/Nonprofit Terms; Industry Terms: Not Available to Industry
Depositor comments: ISH probe for mouse gene: Olfr821 aka MOR109-1
How to cite: pISH-Olfr821 was a gift from Peter Mombaerts (Addgene plasmid # 136721 ; http://n2t.net/addgene:136721 ; RRID:Addgene_136721)
