[The description below was written by a language model from this plasmid's Addgene catalogue record and pLannotate feature annotations shown in this document.]
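Description:
pISH-Olfr821 is a small (about 3.5 kb) bacterial plasmid built on the pGEM-T-Easy cloning backbone and intended as an in vitro transcription template for making riboprobes against the mouse odorant receptor gene Olfr821 (also called MOR109-1). It is propagated in E. coli as a high-copy plasmid through a ColE1/pUC-type origin and selected with ampicillin via the β-lactamase (AmpR) gene and its own promoter. The backbone also carries an f1 phage origin, which permits single-stranded DNA production, and the remnants of the lac region (lacI fragment, CAP site, lac promoter and operator, and a lacZα fragment) that normally support blue/white screening of inserts in this vector family.

The payload is a partial Olfr821 sequence of roughly 470 to 550 bp sitting in the multiple cloning site. The automated annotation labels it as a fragment of human OR6C1, which reflects homology to a related odorant receptor rather than a human origin, since the catalogue entry gives the species as mouse. A short adjacent hit to a hornet peptide is most likely a spurious match. The insert is flanked by convergent SP6 and T7 bacteriophage promoters, so that transcription with one polymerase or the other yields either strand of the fragment, giving antisense probe and sense control. As annotated, the receptor reading frame runs in the same direction as the SP6 promoter, which suggests that T7 would produce the antisense strand, although the record does not state this explicitly, nor the cloning method. The plasmid has no eukaryotic expression elements. It is used for in situ hybridization, in the context of work mapping the zonal expression of odorant receptor genes in the mouse main olfactory epithelium.
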