Features (pLannotate 1.2.2; 14 found; start..end, strand, type, name):
    415..507     +  CDS            lacI (fragment): lac repressor; lacI; The lac repressor binds to the lac operator to inhibit transcription in E. coli. This inhibition can be relieved by adding lactose or isopropyl-β-D-thiogalactopyranoside (IPTG).
    520..541     +  protein_bind   CAP binding site: CAP binding activates transcription in the presence of cAMP. E. coli catabolite activator protein
    556..586     +  promoter       lac promoter: promoter for the E. coli lac operon
    594..610     +  protein_bind   lac operator: The lac repressor binds to the lac operator to inhibit transcription in E. coli. This inhibition can be relieved by adding lactose or isopropyl-β-D-thiogalactopyranoside (IPTG). lac repressor encoded by lacI
    652..670     +  promoter       SP6 promoter: promoter for bacteriophage SP6 RNA polymerase
    682..744     +  CDS            VESPI_VESMG (fragment): Experimental evidence at protein level: Swiss-Prot protein existence level 1. Shows contractile activity on isolated ileum smooth muscle. From Vespa magnifica (Hornet).
    752..1222    +  CDS            OR6C1 (fragment): OR6C1_HUMAN - Experimental evidence at protein level: Swiss-Prot protein existence level 1. Odorant receptor. From Homo sapiens (Human).
   1283..1301    -  promoter       T7 promoter: promoter for bacteriophage T7 RNA polymerase
   1304..1461    +  CDS            lacZα (fragment): LacZα fragment of β-galactosidase; lacZ fragment
   1465..1893    +  rep_origin     f1 ori (sequence partly withheld): f1 bacteriophage origin of replication; arrow indicates direction of (+) strand synthesis
   1921..1971    -  misc_feature   bom (fragment): basis of mobility region from pBR322
   1998..2102    +  promoter       AmpR promoter: bla
   2103..2963    +  CDS            AmpR: β-lactamase; bla; confers resistance to ampicillin, carbenicillin, and related antibiotics
   3134..232     +  rep_origin     ori (across the origin): high-copy-number ColE1/pMB1/pBR322/pUC origin of replication
>Addgene plasmid #136721 | pISH-Olfr821 | addgene full sequence | sequence record 273206 | Addgene NGS Result
GACCTACACCGAACTGAGATACCTACAGCGTGAGCTATGAGAAAGCGCCACGCTTCCCGAAGGGAGAAAG
GCGGACAGGTATCCGGTAAGCGGCAGGGTCGGAACAGGAGAGCGCACGAGGGAGCTTCCAGGGGGAAACG
CCTGGTATCTTTATAGTCCTGTCGGGTTTCGCCACCTCTGACTTGAGCGTCGATTTTTGTGATGCTCGTC
AGGGGGGCGGAGCCTATGGAAAAACGCCAGCAACGCGGCCTTTTTACGGTTCCTGGCCTTTTGCTGGCCT
TTTGCTCACATGTTCTTTCCTGCGTTATCCCCTGATTCTGTGGATAACCGTATTACCGCCTTTGAGTGAG
CTGATACCGCTCGCCGCAGCCGAACGACCGAGCGCAGCGAGTCAGTGAGCGAGGAAGCGGAAGAGCGCCC
AATACGCAAACCGCCTCTCCCCGCGCGTTGGCCGATTCATTAATGCAGCTGGCACGACAGGTTTCCCGAC
TGGAAAGCGGGCAGTGAGCGCAACGCAATTAATGTGAGTTAGCTCACTCATTAGGCACCCCAGGCTTTAC
ACTTTATGCTTCCGGCTCGTATGTTGTGTGGAATTGTGAGCGGATAACAATTTCACACAGGAAACAGCTA
TGACCATGATTACGCCAAGCTATTTAGGTGACACTATAGAATACTCAAGCTATGCATCCAACGCGTTGGG
AGCTCTCCCATATGGTCGACCTGCAGGCGGCCGCGAATTCACTAGTGATTGAACCACACAACGGTGACAG
TATTCATTCTTCTTGGATTAACAGATGATCTACAACTGCAAGTGGTTGTTTTCGTCCTTCTCTTTCTCAC
ATACATGCTGAGTGTTACTGGGAACCTGACCATCATCACACTCACTCTGCTGGATTCTCATCTCAAGACA
CCCATGTATTTCTTCCTACGAAACTTCTCATTTTTAGAAATTTCATTCACAACTGTCTGTATCCCCAAAT
TCCTTGTTAGTATGGCCACAGGGGATAAAACCATTTCATATAATGAGTGTGCAGCTCAACTATTTTTCAC
TATTCTCTTGGGAGCAACTGAATTTTTTCTTCTGGCTGCCATGTCCTACGATCGCTATGTGGCCATCTGC
AAACCCCTGCACTACATGACCATCATGAGCAGCAAAATTTGCAACTTGTTGGTCTTTGTTTCCTGGTTGT
CTGGTTTTCTGATCATTTTCCCTCCACTCCTCAAATCGAATTCCCGCGGCCGCCATGGCGGCCGGGAGCA
TGCGACGTCGGGCCCAATTCGCCCTATAGTGAGTCGTATTACAATTCACTGGCCGTCGTTTTACAACGTC
GTGACTGGGAAAACCCTGGCGTTACCCAACTTAATCGCCTTGCAGCACATCCCCCTTTCGCCAGCTGGCG
TAATAGCGAAGAGGCCCGCACCGATCGCCCTTCCCAACAGTTGCGCAGCCTGAATGGCGAATGG
[124 nt withheld, positions 1465-1588]
C
[91 nt withheld, positions 1590-1680]
A
[49 nt withheld, positions 1682-1730]
CCTTTGACGTTGGAGTCCACGTTCTTT
[37 nt withheld, positions 1758-1794]
ACCCTATCTCGGTCTATTCTTTTGATTTATAAGGGATTTTGCCGATTTCGGCCTATTGGTTAAAAAATGA
GCTGATTTAACAAAAATTTAACGCGAATTTTAACAAAATATTAACGCTTACAATTTCCTGATGCGGTATT
TTCTCCTTACGCATCTGTGCGGTATTTCACACCGCATCAGGTGGCACTTTTCGGGGAAATGTGCGCGGAA
CCCCTATTTGTTTATTTTTCTAAATACATTCAAATATGTATCCGCTCATGAGACAATAACCCTGATAAAT
GCTTCAATAATATTGAAAAAGGAAGAGTATGAGTATTCAACATTTCCGTGTCGCCCTTATTCCCTTTTTT
GCGGCATTTTGCCTTCCTGTTTTTGCTCACCCAGAAACGCTGGTGAAAGTAAAAGATGCTGAAGATCAGT
TGGGTGCACGAGTGGGTTACATCGAACTGGATCTCAACAGCGGTAAGATCCTTGAGAGTTTTCGCCCCGA
AGAACGTTTTCCAATGATGAGCACTTTTAAAGTTCTGCTATGTGGCGCGGTATTATCCCGTATTGACGCC
GGGCAAGAGCAACTCGGTCGCCGCATACACTATTCTCAGAATGACTTGGTTGAGTACTCACCAGTCACAG
AAAAGCATCTTACGGATGGCATGACAGTAAGAGAATTATGCAGTGCTGCCATAACCATGAGTGATAACAC
TGCGGCCAACTTACTTCTGACAACGATCGGAGGACCGAAGGAGCTAACCGCTTTTTTGCACAACATGGGG
GATCATGTAACTCGCCTTGATCGTTGGGAACCGGAGCTGAATGAAGCCATACCAAACGACGAGCGTGACA
CCACGATGCCTGTAGCAATGGCAACAACGTTGCGCAAACTATTAACTGGCGAACTACTTACTCTAGCTTC
CCGGCAACAATTAATAGACTGGATGGAGGCGGATAAAGTTGCAGGACCACTTCTGCGCTCGGCCCTTCCG
GCTGGCTGGTTTATTGCTGATAAATCTGGAGCCGGTGAGCGTGGGTCTCGCGGTATCATTGCAGCACTGG
GGCCAGATGGTAAGCCCTCCCGTATCGTAGTTATCTACACGACGGGGAGTCAGGCAACTATGGATGAACG
AAATAGACAGATCGCTGAGATAGGTGCCTCACTGATTAAGCATTGGTAACTGTCAGACCAAGTTTACTCA
TATATACTTTAGATTGATTTAAAACTTCATTTTTAATTTAAAAGGATCTAGGTGAAGATCCTTTTTGATA
ATCTCATGACCAAAATCCCTTAACGTGAGTTTTCGTTCCACTGAGCGTCAGACCCCGTAGAAAAGATCAA
AGGATCTTCTTGAGATCCTTTTTTTCTGCGCGTAATCTGCTGCTTGCAAACAAAAAAACCACCGCTACCA
GCGGTGGTTTGTTTGCCGGATCAAGAGCTACCAACTCTTTTTCCGAAGGTAACTGGCTTCAGCAGAGCGC
AGATACCAAATACTGTTCTTCTAGTGTAGCCGTAGTTAGGCCACCACTTCAAGAACTCTGTAGCACCGCC
TACATACCTCGCTCTGCTAATCCTGTTACCAGTGGCTGCTGCCAGTGGCGATAAGTCGTGTCTTACCGGG
TTGGACTCAAGACGATAGTTACCGGATAAGGCGCAGCGGTCGGGCTGAACGGGGGGTTCGTGCACACAGC
CCAGCTTGGAGCGAAC
